>Addgene plasmid #202258 | pBC131 | addgene full sequence | sequence record 418906 | Addgene NGS Result
GGATAACAATTTCACACAGGAGGCCGCCTAGGCCGCGGCCGCGCGAATTTGCCGAATTCGGATCCGGAGG
GAGTGTGGGCGGACAATAAAGTCTTAAACTGAACAAAATAGATCTAAACTATGACAATAAAGTCTTAAAC
TAGACAGAATAGTTGTAAACTGAAATCAGTCCAGTTATGCTGTGAAAAAGCATACTGGACTTTTGTTATG
GCTAAAGCAAACTCTTCATTTTCTGAAGTGCAAATTGCCCGTCGTATTAAAGAGGGGCGTGGCGCTGCAA
GAATTCAAGCTTGGAGGACTCCTGTTGATAGATCCAGTAATGACCTCAGAACTCCATCTGGATTTGTTCA
GAACGCTCGGTTGCCGCCGGGCGTTTTTTATTGGTGAGAATCCAAGCTAGACTGCGATGAGTGGCAGGGC
GGGGCGTAATTTCTTAAGGCAGTTATTGGTGCCCTTAAACGCCTGGGGTAATGACTCTCTAGCTTGAGGC
ATCAAATAAAACGAAAGGCTCAGTCGAAAGACTGGGCCTTTCGTTTTATCTGTTGTTTGTCGGTGAACGC
TCTCCTGAGTAGGACAAATCCGCCCGCCGCTGCAAGAATTCAAGCTTGGAGGAAGTTCCTATACTTTCTA
GAGAATAGGAACTTCGGAATAGGAACTTCAATGCCGGTCGATCTAGTAACATAGATGACACCGCGCGCGA
TAATTTATCCTAGTTTGCGCGCTATATTTTGTTTTCTATCGCGTATTAAATGTATAATTGCGGGACTCTA
ATCATAAAAACCCATCTCATAAATAACGTCATGCATTACATGTTAATTATTACATGCTTAACGTAATTCA
ACAGAAATTATATGATAATCATCGCAAGACCGGCAACAGGATTCAATCTTAAGAAACTTTATTGCCAAAT
GTTTGAACGATCTGCTTGACTCTAGGGGTCATCAGATTTCGGTGACGGGCAGGACCGGACGGGGCGGCAC
CGGCAGGCTGAAGTCCAGCTGCCAGAAACCCACGTCATGCCAGTTCCCGTGCTTGAAGCCGGCCGCCCGC
AGCATGCCGCGGGGGGCATATCCGAGCGCCTCGTGCATGCGCACGCTCGGGTCGTTGGGCAGCCCGATGA
CAGCGACCACGCTCTTGAAGCCCTGTGCCTCCAGGGACTTCAGCAGGTGGGTGTAGAGCGTGGAGCCCAG
TCCCGTCCGCTGGTGGCGGGGGGAGACGTACACGGTCGACTCGGCCGTCCAGTCGTAGGCGTTGCGTGCC
TTCCAGGGACCCGCGTAGGCGATGCCGGCGACCTCGCCGTCCACCTCGGCGACGAGCCAGGGATAGCGCT
CCCGCAGACGGACGAGGTCGTCCGTCCACTCCTGCGGTTCCTGCGGCTCGGTACGGAAGTTGACCGTGCT
TGTCTCGATGTAGTGGTTGACGATGGTGCAGACCGCCGGCATGTCCGCCTCGGTGGCACGGCGGATGTCG
GCCGGGCGTCGTTCTGGGCTCATGGTAGATCCCCTCGATCGAGTTGAGAGTGAATATGAGACTCTAATTG
GATACCGAGGGGAATTTATGGAACGTCAGTGGAGCATTTTTGACAAGAAATATTTGCTAGCTGATAGTGA
CCTTAGGCGACTTTTGAACGCGCAATAATGGTTTCTGACGTATGTGCTTAGCTCATTAAACTCCAGAAAC
CCGCGGCTCAGTGGCTCCTTCAACGTTGCGGTTCTGTCAGTTCCAAACGTAAAACGGCTTGTCCCGCGTC
ATCGGCGGGGGTCATAACGTGACTCCCTTAATTCTCAGCTTGAAGTTCCTATACTTTCTAGAGAATAGGA
ACTTCGGAATAGGTACTTCCGCTACTAGAATTCGAGCGGGGAATTCTTGACAATTAATCATCGGCTCGTA
TAATGTGTGGAATTGTGAGCGGATAACAATTTTCACACAGGAAACAGCTAAATGGTGAGCAAGGGCGAGG
AGGTCATCAAGGAGTTCATGCGCTTCAAGGAGCACATGGAGGGCTCCGTGAACGGCCACGAGTTCGAGAT
CGAGGGCGAGGGCGAGGGCCGCCCCTACGAGGGCACCCAGACCGCCAGGCTGAAGGTGACCAAGGGTGGC
CCCCTGCCCTTCGCCTGGGACATCCTGTCCCCTCAGATCATGTACGGCTCCAAGGCCTACGTGAAGCACC
CCGCCGACATCCCCGACTACTTGAAGCTGTCCTTCCCCGAGGGCTTCAAGTGGGAGCGCGTGATGAACTT
CGAGGACGGCGGCGTGGTGACCGTGACCCAGGACTCCTCCCTGCAGGACGGCGAGTTCATCTACAAGGTG
AAGGTGCGCGGCACCAACTTCCCCTCCGACGGCCCCGTAATGCAGAAAAAGACCATGGGCTGGGAGGCCT
CCTCCGAGCGGATGTACCCCGAGGACGGCGCCCTGAAGGGCGAGATGAAGATGAGGCTGAGGCTGAAGGA
CGGCGGCCACTACGACGCCGAGGTCAAGACCACCTACATGGCCAAGAAGCCCGTGCAGCTGCCCGGCGCC
TACAAGACCGACATCAAGCTGGACATCACCTCCCACAACGAGGACTACACCATCGTGGAACAGTACGAGC
GCGCCGAGGGCCGCCACTCCACCGGCGCCGCTTAATTAGCTGAGCTTGGACTCCTGTTGATAGATCCAGT
AATGACCTCAGAACTCCATCTGGATTTGTTCAGAACGCTCGGTTGCCGCCGGGCGTTTTTTATTGGTGAG
AATCTCCCGCTTTACGAATTCCCATGGGGAGCATGCGGAGTTACGTCATCCCCACCTTCCGCTGCGTTCT
TCATCGATGCCCGCTTAGTGATATGCTTAAAACTCCAAGCACAGCCTTCTCCCCCGGATCACCTAATGAG
GGACAACCAAGGACCCATTATGATGACTAGACAGTTCGGCCTCCTGCTGGCGATCATTAATGTACGAATC
TCCTACTATGGTCTTCAACCGTGTCATAATGAACACCTAACGTAGCTATATAGGACACAGTTGCATGGGG
ATGCTGGTTGTCATTGCCCCTCCTTCCTCTAAGTGATAAGGTTACTTCCTCTAAATGACCAAGCAGGGTA
TCTAATCCTGTTAACGCTCGCTCAGAGAATTCGCATGCGGAGTCGAGGGAGAACCAGATAAGTGAAATCT
AGTTCCAAACTATTTTGTCATTTTTAATTTTCGTATTAGCTTACGACGCTACACCCAGTTCCCATCTATT
TTGTCACTCTTCCCTAAATAATCCTTAAAAACTCCATTTCCACCCCTCCCAGTTCCCAACTATTTTGTCC
GCCCACACGCTGAGCGAATTCCACGCTTGTGGAATTCCTCGAGGGAGTTCACATATACCTGCCGTTCACT
ATTATTTAGTGAAATGAGATATTATGATATTTTCTGAATTGTGATTAAAAAGGCAACTTTATGCCCATGC
AACAGAAACTATAAAAAATACAGAGAATGAAAAGAAACAGATAGATTTTTTAGTTCTTTAGGCCCGTAGT
CTGCAAATCCTTTTATGATTTTCTATCAAACAAAAGAGGAAAATAGACCAGTTGCAATCCAAACGAGAGT
CTAATAGAATGAGGTCGAAAAGTAAATCGCGCGGGTTTGTTACTGATAAAGCAGGCAAGACCTAAAATGT
GTAAAGGGCAAAGTGTATACTTTGGCGTCACCCCTTACATATTTTAGGTCTTTTTTTATTGTGCGTAACT
AACTTGCCATCTTCAAACAGGAGGGCTGGAAGAAGCAGACCGCTAACACAGTACATAAAAAAGGAGACAT
GAACGATGAACATCAAAAAGTTTGCAAAACAAGCAACAGTATTAACCTTTACTACCGCACTGCTGGCAGG
AGGCGCAACTCAAGCGTTTGCGAAAGAAACGAACCAAAAGCCATATAAGGAAACATACGGCATTTCCCAT
ATTACACGCCATGATATGCTGCAAATCCCTGAACAGCAAAAAAATGAAAAATATCAAGTTCCTGAATTCG
ATTCGTCCACAATTAAAAATATCTCTTCTGCAAAAGGCCTGGACGTTTGGGACAGCTGGCCATTACAAAA
CGCTGACGGCACTGTCGCAAACTATCACGGCTACCACATCGTCTTTGCATTAGCCGGAGATCCTAAAAAT
GCGGATGACACATCGATTTACATGTTCTATCAAAAAGTCGGCGAAACTTCTATTGACAGCTGGAAAAACG
CTGGCCGCGTCTTTAAAGACAGCGACAAATTCGATGCAAATGATTCTATCCTAAAAGACCAAACACAAGA
ATGGTCAGGTTCAGCCACATTTACATCTGACGGAAAAATCCGTTTATTCTACACTGATTTCTCCGGTAAA
CATTACGGCAAACAAACACTGACAACTGCACAAGTTAACGTATCAGCATCAGACAGCTCTTTGAACATCA
ACGGTGTAGAGGATTATAAATCAATCTTTGACGGTGACGGAAAAACGTATCAAAATGTACAGCAGTTCAT
CGATGAAGGCAACTACAGCTCAGGCGACAACCATACGCTGAGAGATCCTCACTACGTAGAAGATAAAGGC
CACAAATACTTAGTATTTGAAGCAAACACTGGAACTGAAGATGGCTACCAAGGCGAAGAATCTTTATTTA
ACAAAGCATACTATGGCAAAAGCACATCATTCTTCCGTCAAGAAAGTCAAAAACTTCTGCAAAGCGATAA
AAAACGCACGGCTGAGTTAGCAAACGGCGCTCTCGGTATGATTGAGCTAAACGATGATTACACACTGAAA
AAAGTGATGAAACCGCTGATTGCATCTAACACAGTAACAGATGAAATTGAACGCGCGAACGTCTTTAAAA
TGAACGGCAAATGGTACCTGTTCACTGACTCCCGCGGATCAAAAATGACGATTGACGGCATTACGTCTAA
CGATATTTACATGCTTGGTTATGTTTCTAATTCTTTAACTGGCCCATACAAGCCGCTGAACAAAACTGGC
CTTGTGTTAAAAATGGATCTTGATCCTAACGATGTAACCTTTACTTACTCACACTTCGCTGTACCTCAAG
CGAAAGGAAACAATGTCGTGATTACAAGCTATATGACAAACAGAGGATTCTACGCAGACAAACAATCAAC
GTTTGCGCCAAGCTTCCTGCTGAACATCAAAGGCAAGAAAACATCTGTTGTCAAAGACAGCATCCTTGAA
CAAGGACAATTAACAGTTAACAAATAAATTCGCTGAGCGAGGATGCACATGTGACCGAGGGAAGCTTGCG
GCCGCGTCGTGACTGGGAAAACCCTGGCGACTAGTCTTGGACTCCTGTTGATAGATCCAGTAATGACCTC
AGAACTCCATCTGGATTTGTTCAGAACGCTCGGTTGCCGCCGGGCGTTTTTTATTGGTGAGAATCCAGGG
GTCCCCAATAATTACGATTTAAATTTGTGTCTCAAAATCTCTGATGTTACATTGCACAAGATAAAAATAT
ATCATCATGAACAATAAAACTGTCTGCTTACATAAACAGTAATACAAGGGGTGTTATGAGCCATATTCAG
CGTGAAACGAGCTGTAGCCGTCCGCGTCTGAACAGCAACATGGATGCGGATCTGTATGGCTATAAATGGG
CGCGTGATAACGTGGGTCAGAGCGGCGCGACCATTTATCGTCTGTATGGCAAACCGGATGCGCCGGAACT
GTTTCTGAAACATGGCAAAGGCAGCGTGGCGAACGATGTGACCGATGAAATGGTGCGTCTGAACTGGCTG
ACCGAATTTATGCCGCTGCCGACCATTAAACATTTTATTCGCACCCCGGATGATGCGTGGCTGCTGACCA
CCGCGATTCCGGGCAAAACCGCGTTTCAGGTGCTGGAAGAATATCCGGATAGCGGCGAAAACATTGTGGA
TGCGCTGGCCGTGTTTCTGCGTCGTCTGCATAGCATTCCGGTGTGCAACTGCCCGTTTAACAGCGATCGT
GTGTTTCGTCTGGCCCAGGCGCAGAGCCGTATGAACAACGGCCTGGTGGATGCGAGCGATTTTGATGATG
AACGTAACGGCTGGCCGGTGGAACAGGTGTGGAAAGAAATGCATAAACTGCTGCCGTTTAGCCCGGATAG
CGTGGTGACCCACGGCGATTTTAGCCTGGATAACCTGATTTTCGATGAAGGCAAACTGATTGGCTGCATT
GATGTGGGCCGTGTGGGCATTGCGGATCGTTATCAGGATCTGGCCATTCTGTGGAACTGCCTGGGCGAAT
TTAGCCCGAGCCTGCAAAAACGTCTGTTTCAGAAATATGGCATTGATAATCCGGATATGAACAAACTGCA
ATTTCATCTGATGCTGGATGAATTTTTCTAATAATTAATTGGACCGCGGTCCGCGCGTTGTCCTTTTCCG
CTGCATAACCCTGCTTCGGGGTCATTATAGCGATTTTTTCGGTATATCCATCCTTTTTCGCACGATATAC
AGGATTTTGCCAAAGGGTTCGTGTAGACTTTCCTTGGTGTATCCAACGGCGTCAGCCGGGCAGGATAGGT
GAAGTAGGCCCACCCGCGAGCGGGTGTTCCTTCTTCACTGTCCCTTATTCGCACCTGGCGGTGCTCAACG
GGAATCCTGCTCTGCGAGGCTGGCCGTAGGCCGGCCGATCTGAAGATCAGCAGTTCAACCTGTTGATAGT
ACGTACTAAGCTCTCATGTTTCACGTACTAAGCTCTCATGTTTAACGTACTAAGCTCTCATGTTTAACGA
ACTAAACCCTCATGGCTAACGTACTAAGCTCTCATGGCTAACGTACTAAGCTCTCATGTTTCACGTACTA
AGCTCTCATGTTTGAACAATAAAATTAATATAAATCAGCAACTTAAATAGCCTCTAAGGTTTTAAGTTTT
ATAAGAAAAAAAAGAATATATAAGGCTTTTAAAGCCTTTAAGGTTTAACGGTTGTGGACAACAAGCCAGG
GATGTAACGCACTGAGAAGCCCTTAGAGCCTCTCAAAGCAATTTTGAGTGACACAGGAACACTTAACGGC
TGACATGGGGCGCGCCCAGCTGTCTAGGGCGGCGGATTTGTCCTACTCAGGAGAGCGTTCACCGACAAAC
AACAGATAAAACGAAAGGCCCAGTCTTTCGACTGAGCCTTTCGTTTTATTTGATGCCTTTAATTAAAGC
Features (pLannotate 1.2.2; 22 found; start..end, strand, type, name):
     74..273     -  mobile_element Tn7R (fragment): mini-Tn7 element (right end of the Tn7 transposon) Tn7
    297..391     +  terminator     lambda t0 terminator: transcription terminator from phage lambda
    401..430     +  CDS            CmR (fragment): chloramphenicol acetyltransferase confers resistance to chloramphenicol
    493..579     +  terminator     rrnB T1 terminator: Escherichia coli rrnB; transcription terminator T1 from the E. coli rrnB gene
    612..659     -  protein_bind   FRT: FLP-mediated recombination occurs in the 8-bp core sequence TCTAGAAA (Turan and Bode, 2011). FLP recombinase from the Saccharomyces cerevisiae 2μ plasmid
    670..922     -  terminator     NOS terminator: nopaline synthase terminator and poly(A) signal
    945..1493    -  CDS            bar: PAT_STRHY - Experimental evidence at protein level: Swiss-Prot protein existence level 1. Inactivates phosphinothricin (PPT) by transfer of an acetyl group from acetyl CoA. Can also acetylate demethylphosphinothricin but not PTT or glutamate. This enzyme is an effector of phosphinothricin tripeptide (PTT or bialaphos) resistance. From Streptomyces hygroscopicus. Introduced by genetic manipulation and expressed in glufosinate-tolerant maize by Dekalb Genetics.
   1535..1714    -  promoter       NOS promoter: nopaline synthase promoter
   1792..1825    -  protein_bind   FRT (minimal): supports FLP-mediated excision but not integration (Turan and Bode, 2011) FLP recombinase from the Saccharomyces cerevisiae 2μ plasmid
   1867..1895    +  promoter       tac promoter: strong E. coli promoter; hybrid between the trp and lac UV5 promoters
   1903..1919    +  protein_bind   lac operator: The lac repressor binds to the lac operator to inhibit transcription in E. coli. This inhibition can be relieved by adding lactose or isopropyl-β-D-thiogalactopyranoside (IPTG). lac repressor encoded by lacI
   1942..2619    +  CDS            mPlum: mPlum is a basic (constitutively fluorescent) red fluorescent protein published in 2004, derived from Discosoma sp.. It has low acid sensitivity.
   2639..2733    +  terminator     lambda t0 terminator: transcription terminator from phage lambda
   3132..3297    -  mobile_element Tn7L: mini-Tn7 element (left end of the Tn7 transposon) Tn7
   3340..3785    +  promoter       sacB promoter: sacR; sacB promoter and control region
   3786..5207    +  CDS            SacB: secreted levansucrase that renders bacterial growth sensitive to sucrose; Bacillus subtilis sacB; negative selection marker
   5255..5279    +  CDS            lacZα (fragment): LacZα fragment of β-galactosidase; lacZ fragment
   5290..5384    +  terminator     lambda t0 terminator: transcription terminator from phage lambda
   5516..6328    +  CDS            aphA1: KKA1_ECOLX - Also known as nptI. Protein inferred from homology: Swiss-Prot protein existence level 3. Resistance to kanamycin and structurally-related aminoglycosides, including amikacin. From Escherichia coli.
   6498..6606    +  oriT           oriT: incP origin of transfer
   6617..7005    +  rep_origin     R6K γ ori: γ replication origin from E. coli plasmid R6K; requires the R6K initiator protein pi for replication
   7036..7122    -  terminator     rrnB T1 terminator: Escherichia coli rrnB; transcription terminator T1 from the E. coli rrnB gene
