[The description below was written by a language model from this plasmid's Addgene catalogue record and pLannotate feature annotations shown in this document.]
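Description:
pBC131 is a low-copy bacterial mini-Tn7 delivery plasmid built on the pBCC100 backbone. It is described as a "Level 2" assembly for placing a strain-specific synthetic DNA barcode, bc158, into a bacterial chromosome by Tn7 transposition. It replicates from the R6K γ origin, which depends on the pi initiator protein. It can therefore be maintained only in pir-expressing E. coli such as the diaminopimelic acid-auxotrophic donor BW29427, and it behaves as a suicide vector in recipients that lack pi. An incP oriT allows conjugative transfer from such a donor. The backbone outside the transposon ends carries an aphA1 kanamycin resistance gene and a sacB cassette with its native promoter, which confers sucrose sensitivity and can be used to select against cells retaining the plasmid.

The segment between the Tn7R and Tn7L ends is the part that transposes. It contains mPlum, a far-red fluorescent protein, driven by a tac promoter with a lac operator and followed by a lambda t0 terminator. Additional lambda t0 and rrnB T1 terminators insulate the cargo. Upstream lies a cassette flanked by FRT sites, which should permit FLP-mediated excision. The annotation software labels its contents as a NOS promoter, bar (phosphinothricin acetyltransferase) and NOS terminator. This differs from the catalogue entry, which names kanamycin as the selectable marker, and the only annotated kanamycin gene sits outside the Tn7 ends. The record does not resolve this discrepancy. The bc158 barcode is not annotated; an unannotated stretch between the mPlum terminator and Tn7L is one possible location.

According to the associated publication, such chromosomal barcodes allow near-isogenic bacterial strains to be tracked simultaneously in plant microbiota, and mPlum provides a fluorescent marker for the tagged strain.
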