Addgene plasmid #202258: pBC131
Purpose: Level 2 for strain-specific barcode DNA tag with bc158 through Tn7 bacterial insertion, Kanamycin selectable marker and far-red-FP fluorescent marker mPlum
Depositing lab: Paul Schulze-Lefert. Depositing organization: Max Planck Institute for Plant Breeding Research. Publication: Chromosomal barcodes for simultaneous tracking of near-isogenic bacterial strains in plant microbiota. Ordon J, Thouin J, Nakano RT, Ma KW, Zhang P, Huettel B, Garrido-Oter R, Schulze-Lefert P. Nat Microbiol. 2024 Apr;9(4):1117-1129. doi: 10.1038/s41564-024-01619-8. Epub 2024 Mar 19. PubMed 38503974.
Backbone
  Vector backbone: pBCC100
  Vector type: Bacterial Expression
  Selectable markers: Kanamycin
Growth in bacteria
  Bacterial resistance: Kan + DAP
  Growth temperature: 37°C
  Growth strain: E.coli BW29427
  Growth instructions: Requires media that contains DAP. A supplement
  Copy number: Low Copy
Gene/Insert
  Gene/Insert name: bc158
  Species: Synthetic
  Cloning method: Restriction Enzyme; 5′ cloning site unknown (unknown if destroyed)
Terms and licenses: Academic/Nonprofit Terms; Industry Terms: Not Available to Industry
Depositor comments: This plasmid can be transformed into E. coli BW29427 supplemented with 50 µg/mL of diaminopimelic acid (DAP) or any Pir1 strain. Please visit https://doi.org/10.1101/2023.04.20.537712 for bioRxiv preprint.
How to cite: pBC131 was a gift from Paul Schulze-Lefert (Addgene plasmid # 202258 ; http://n2t.net/addgene:202258 ; RRID:Addgene_202258)
